Addgene plasmid #43945: p3s-Cas9HC
Depositing lab: Jin-Soo Kim. Depositing organization: Seoul National University. Publication: Targeted genome engineering in human cells with the Cas9 RNA-guided endonuclease. Cho SW, Kim S, Kim JM, Kim JS. Nat Biotechnol. 2013 Jan 29. doi: 10.1038/nbt.2507. PubMed 23360966.
Backbone
  Vector backbone: pCDNA3.1
  Backbone manufacturer: invitrogen
  Backbone size w/o insert (bp): 3200
  Total vector size (bp): 7400
  Modifications to backbone: PvuII digestion and re-ligation to delete non-essential element in p3-Cas9HC.
  Vector type: Mammalian Expression, CRISPR
Growth in bacteria
  Bacterial resistance: Ampicillin, 100 μg/mL
  Growth temperature: 37°C
  Growth strain: XL10 Gold
  Copy number: High Copy
Gene/Insert
  Gene/Insert name: Cas9
  Species: S. pyogenes
  Insert size (bp): 4170
  Promoter: CMV
  Tag / fusion protein: NLS (C terminal on insert); HA epitope (C terminal on insert)
  Cloning method: Restriction Enzyme; 5′ cloning site HindIII (unknown if destroyed); 3′ cloning site XhoI (unknown if destroyed)
  Sequencing primers: 5′ T7; 3′ SP6
Terms and licenses: Academic/Nonprofit Terms; Industry Terms: Not Available to Industry
Depositor comments: For more information on Kim Lab CRISPR Plasmids please refer to: http://www.addgene.org/crispr/Kim/
How to cite: p3s-Cas9HC was a gift from Jin-Soo Kim (Addgene plasmid # 43945 ; http://n2t.net/addgene:43945 ; RRID:Addgene_43945)
