[The description below was written by a language model from this plasmid's Addgene catalogue record and pLannotate feature annotations shown in this document.]
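Description:
p3s-Cas9HC is a mammalian expression plasmid for Streptococcus pyogenes Cas9, built on a shortened pcDNA3.1 backbone. According to the record, it was derived from a parent plasmid, p3-Cas9HC, by PvuII digestion and re-ligation to remove non-essential backbone sequence, giving a compact construct of about 7.4 kb. Consistent with this, the annotated features include no mammalian selection cassette, SV40 elements or f1 origin. What remains for bacterial propagation is a high-copy ColE1/pUC-type origin and the β-lactamase gene with its own promoter, conferring ampicillin resistance. Short annotated fragments of bom, lacI and an HIV-1 LTR are probably backbone remnants or incidental sequence matches rather than functional parts.

The payload is a single expression unit. The human cytomegalovirus immediate-early enhancer and promoter drive the Cas9 coding sequence, and transcripts are terminated by the bovine growth hormone polyadenylation signal. The catalogue entry states that the protein carries a nuclear localization signal and an HA epitope at its C terminus. These direct the bacterial nuclease to the nucleus and allow immunodetection, although they are not separately annotated in the feature table. A T7 promoter lies upstream of the coding sequence and an SP6 promoter in reverse orientation lies downstream. They serve as sequencing primer sites, and the T7 promoter could in principle support in vitro transcription of Cas9 mRNA. The insert was cloned between HindIII and XhoI sites.

The plasmid encodes no guide RNA, so it must be paired with a separately supplied guide to direct cleavage. It is intended for transient delivery of Cas9 for RNA-guided targeted genome editing in human and other mammalian cells.
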