Features (pLannotate 1.2.2; 12 found; start..end, strand, type, name):
     28..80      -  misc_feature   bom (fragment): basis of mobility region from pBR322
    235..614     +  enhancer       CMV enhancer: human cytomegalovirus immediate early enhancer
    615..818     +  promoter       CMV promoter: human cytomegalovirus (CMV) immediate early promoter
    814..847     +  LTR            5' LTR (truncated) (fragment): truncated 5' long terminal repeat (LTR) from HIV-1
    863..881     +  promoter       T7 promoter: promoter for bacteriophage T7 RNA polymerase
    901..5004    +  CDS            cas9: CAS9_STRP1 - Also known as csn1 From Streptococcus pyogenes serotype M1.
   5101..5119    -  promoter       SP6 promoter: promoter for bacteriophage SP6 RNA polymerase
   5145..5369    +  polyA_signal   bGH poly(A) signal: bovine growth hormone polyadenylation signal
   5388..5445    -  CDS            lacI (fragment): lac repressor; lacI; The lac repressor binds to the lac operator to inhibit transcription in E. coli. This inhibition can be relieved by adding lactose or isopropyl-β-D-thiogalactopyranoside (IPTG).
   5628..6216    -  rep_origin     ori: high-copy-number ColE1/pMB1/pBR322/pUC origin of replication
   6387..7247    -  CDS            AmpR: β-lactamase; bla; confers resistance to ampicillin, carbenicillin, and related antibiotics
   7248..7352    -  promoter       AmpR promoter: bla
>Addgene plasmid #43945 | p3s-Cas9HC | depositor full sequence | sequence record 59352 | p3s-Cas9HC sequence 7383 bps
GACGGATCGGGAGATCTCCCGATCCCCTATGGTGCACTCTCAGTACAATCTGCTCTGATGCCGCATAGTT
AAGCCAGTATCTGCTCCCTGCTTGTGTGTTGGAGGTCGCTGAGTAGTGCGCGAGCAAAATTTAAGCTACA
ACAAGGCAAGGCTTGACCGACAATTGCATGAAGAATCTGCTTAGGGTTAGGCGTTTTGCGCTGCTTCGCG
ATGTACGGGCCAGATATACGCGTTGACATTGATTATTGACTAGTTATTAATAGTAATCAATTACGGGGTC
ATTAGTTCATAGCCCATATATGGAGTTCCGCGTTACATAACTTACGGTAAATGGCCCGCCTGGCTGACCG
CCCAACGACCCCCGCCCATTGACGTCAATAATGACGTATGTTCCCATAGTAACGCCAATAGGGACTTTCC
ATTGACGTCAATGGGTGGACTATTTACGGTAAACTGCCCACTTGGCAGTACATCAAGTGTATCATATGCC
AAGTACGCCCCCTATTGACGTCAATGACGGTAAATGGCCCGCCTGGCATTATGCCCAGTACATGACCTTA
TGGGACTTTCCTACTTGGCAGTACATCTACGTATTAGTCATCGCTATTACCATGGTGATGCGGTTTTGGC
AGTACATCAATGGGCGTGGATAGCGGTTTGACTCACGGGGATTTCCAAGTCTCCACCCCATTGACGTCAA
TGGGAGTTTGTTTTGGCACCAAAATCAACGGGACTTTCCAAAATGTCGTAACAACTCCGCCCCATTGACG
CAAATGGGCGGTAGGCGTGTACGGTGGGAGGTCTATATAAGCAGAGCTCTCTGGCTAACTAGAGAACCCA
CTGCTTACTGGCTTATCGAAATTAATACGACTCACTATAGGGAGACCCAAGCTTGCCACCATGGACAAGA
AGTACAGCATCGGCCTGGACATCGGTACCAACAGCGTGGGCTGGGCCGTGATCACCGACGAGTACAAGGT
GCCCAGCAAGAAGTTCAAGGTGCTGGGCAACACCGACCGCCACAGCATCAAGAAGAACCTGATCGGCGCC
CTGCTGTTCGACAGCGGCGAGACCGCCGAGGCCACCCGCCTGAAGCGCACCGCCCGCCGCCGCTACACCC
GCCGCAAGAACCGCATCTGCTACCTGCAGGAGATCTTCAGCAACGAGATGGCCAAGGTGGACGACAGCTT
CTTCCACCGCCTGGAGGAGAGCTTCCTGGTGGAGGAGGACAAGAAGCACGAGCGCCACCCCATCTTCGGC
AACATCGTGGACGAGGTGGCCTACCACGAGAAGTACCCCACCATCTACCACCTGCGCAAGAAGCTGGTGG
ACAGCACCGACAAGGCCGACCTGCGCCTGATCTACCTGGCCCTGGCCCACATGATCAAGTTCCGCGGCCA
CTTCCTGATCGAGGGCGACCTGAACCCCGACAACAGCGACGTGGACAAGCTGTTCATCCAGCTGGTGCAG
ACCTACAACCAGCTGTTCGAGGAGAACCCCATCAACGCCAGCGGCGTGGACGCCAAGGCCATCCTGAGCG
CCCGCCTGAGCAAGAGCCGCCGCCTGGAGAACCTGATCGCCCAGCTGCCCGGCGAGAAGAAGAACGGCCT
GTTCGGCAACCTGATCGCCCTGAGCCTGGGCCTGACCCCCAACTTCAAGAGCAACTTCGACCTGGCCGAG
GACGCCAAGCTGCAGCTGAGCAAGGACACCTACGACGACGACCTGGACAACCTGCTGGCCCAGATCGGCG
ACCAGTACGCCGACCTGTTCCTGGCCGCCAAGAACCTGAGCGACGCCATCCTGCTGAGCGACATCCTGCG
CGTGAACACCGAGATCACCAAGGCCCCCCTGAGCGCCAGCATGATCAAGCGCTACGACGAGCACCACCAG
GACCTGACCCTGCTGAAGGCCCTGGTGCGCCAGCAGCTGCCCGAGAAGTACAAGGAGATCTTCTTCGACC
AGAGCAAGAACGGCTACGCCGGCTACATCGACGGCGGCGCCAGCCAGGAGGAGTTCTACAAGTTCATCAA
GCCCATCCTGGAGAAGATGGACGGCACCGAGGAGCTGCTGGTGAAGCTGAACCGCGAGGACCTGCTGCGC
AAGCAGCGCACCTTCGACAACGGCAGCATCCCCCACCAGATCCACCTGGGCGAGCTGCACGCCATCCTGC
GCCGCCAGGAGGACTTCTACCCCTTCCTGAAGGACAACCGCGAGAAGATCGAGAAGATCCTGACCTTCCG
CATCCCCTACTACGTGGGCCCCCTGGCCCGCGGCAACAGCCGCTTCGCCTGGATGACCCGCAAGAGCGAG
GAGACCATCACCCCCTGGAACTTCGAGGAGGTGGTGGACAAGGGCGCCAGCGCCCAGAGCTTCATCGAGC
GCATGACCAACTTCGACAAGAACCTGCCCAACGAGAAGGTGCTGCCCAAGCACAGCCTGCTGTACGAGTA
CTTCACCGTGTACAACGAGCTGACCAAGGTGAAGTACGTGACCGAGGGCATGCGCAAGCCCGCCTTCCTG
AGCGGCGAGCAGAAGAAGGCCATCGTGGACCTGCTGTTCAAGACCAACCGCAAGGTGACCGTGAAGCAGC
TGAAGGAGGACTACTTCAAGAAGATCGAGTGCTTCGACAGCGTGGAGATCAGCGGCGTGGAGGACCGCTT
CAACGCCAGCCTGGGCACCTACCACGACCTGCTGAAGATCATCAAGGACAAGGACTTCCTGGACAACGAG
GAGAACGAGGACATCCTGGAGGACATCGTGCTGACCCTGACCCTGTTCGAGGACCGCGAGATGATCGAGG
AGCGCCTGAAGACCTACGCCCACCTGTTCGACGACAAGGTGATGAAGCAGCTGAAGCGCCGCCGCTACAC
CGGCTGGGGCCGCCTGAGCCGCAAGCTTATCAACGGCATCCGCGACAAGCAGAGCGGCAAGACCATCCTG
GACTTCCTGAAGAGCGACGGCTTCGCCAACCGCAACTTCATGCAGCTGATCCACGACGACAGCCTGACCT
TCAAGGAGGACATCCAGAAGGCCCAGGTGAGCGGCCAGGGCGACAGCCTGCACGAGCACATCGCCAACCT
GGCCGGCAGCCCCGCCATCAAGAAGGGCATCCTGCAGACCGTGAAGGTGGTGGACGAGCTGGTGAAGGTG
ATGGGCCGCCACAAGCCCGAGAACATCGTGATCGAGATGGCCCGCGAGAACCAGACCACCCAGAAGGGCC
AGAAGAACAGCCGCGAGCGCATGAAGCGCATCGAGGAGGGCATCAAGGAGCTGGGCAGCCAGATCCTGAA
GGAGCACCCCGTGGAGAACACCCAGCTGCAGAACGAGAAGCTGTACCTGTACTACCTGCAGAACGGCCGC
GACATGTACGTGGACCAGGAGCTGGACATCAACCGCCTGAGCGACTACGACGTGGACCACATCGTGCCCC
AGAGCTTCCTGAAGGACGACAGCATCGACAACAAGGTGCTGACCCGCAGCGACAAGAACCGCGGCAAGAG
CGACAACGTGCCCAGCGAGGAGGTGGTGAAGAAGATGAAGAACTACTGGCGCCAGCTGCTGAACGCCAAG
CTGATCACCCAGCGCAAGTTCGACAACCTGACCAAGGCCGAGCGCGGCGGCCTGAGCGAGCTGGACAAGG
CCGGCTTCATCAAGCGCCAGCTGGTGGAGACCCGCCAGATCACCAAGCACGTGGCCCAGATCCTGGACAG
CCGCATGAACACCAAGTACGACGAGAACGACAAGCTGATCCGCGAGGTGAAGGTGATCACCCTGAAGAGC
AAGCTGGTGAGCGACTTCCGCAAGGACTTCCAGTTCTACAAGGTGCGCGAGATCAACAACTACCACCACG
CCCACGACGCCTACCTGAACGCCGTGGTGGGCACCGCCCTGATCAAGAAGTACCCCAAGCTGGAGAGCGA
GTTCGTGTACGGCGACTACAAGGTGTACGACGTGCGCAAGATGATCGCCAAGAGCGAGCAGGAGATCGGC
AAGGCCACCGCCAAGTACTTCTTCTACAGCAACATCATGAACTTCTTCAAGACCGAGATCACCCTGGCCA
ACGGCGAGATCCGCAAGCGCCCCCTGATCGAGACCAACGGCGAGACCGGCGAGATCGTGTGGGACAAGGG
CCGCGACTTCGCCACCGTGCGCAAGGTGCTGAGCATGCCCCAGGTGAACATCGTGAAGAAGACCGAGGTG
CAGACCGGCGGCTTCAGCAAGGAGAGCATCCTGCCCAAGCGCAACAGCGACAAGCTGATCGCCCGCAAGA
AGGACTGGGACCCCAAGAAGTACGGCGGCTTCGACAGCCCCACCGTGGCCTACAGCGTGCTGGTGGTGGC
CAAGGTGGAGAAGGGCAAGAGCAAGAAGCTGAAGAGCGTGAAGGAGCTGCTGGGCATCACCATCATGGAG
CGCAGCAGCTTCGAGAAGAACCCCATCGACTTCCTGGAGGCCAAGGGCTACAAGGAGGTGAAGAAGGACC
TGATCATCAAGCTGCCCAAGTACAGCCTGTTCGAGCTGGAGAACGGCCGCAAGCGCATGCTGGCCAGCGC
CGGCGAGCTGCAGAAGGGCAACGAGCTGGCCCTGCCCAGCAAGTACGTGAACTTCCTGTACCTGGCCAGC
CACTACGAGAAGCTGAAGGGCAGCCCCGAGGACAACGAGCAGAAGCAGCTGTTCGTGGAGCAGCACAAGC
ACTACCTGGACGAGATCATCGAGCAGATCAGCGAGTTCAGCAAGCGCGTGATCCTGGCCGACGCCAACCT
GGACAAGGTGCTGAGCGCCTACAACAAGCACCGCGACAAGCCCATCCGCGAGCAGGCCGAGAACATCATC
CACCTGTTCACCCTGACCAACCTGGGCGCCCCCGCCGCCTTCAAGTACTTCGACACCACCATCGACCGCA
AGCGCTACACCAGCACCAAGGAGGTGCTGGACGCCACCCTGATCCACCAGAGCATCACCGGTCTGTACGA
GACCCGCATCGACCTGAGCCAGCTGGGCGGCGACGGCGGCTCCGGACCTCCAAAGAAAAAGAGAAAAGTA
TACCCCTACGACGTGCCCGACTACGCCTAATAACTCGAGCATGCATCTAGAGGGCCCTATTCTATAGTGT
CACCTAAATGCTAGAGCTCGCTGATCAGCCTCGACTGTGCCTTCTAGTTGCCAGCCATCTGTTGTTTGCC
CCTCCCCCGTGCCTTCCTTGACCCTGGAAGGTGCCACTCCCACTGTCCTTTCCTAATAAAATGAGGAAAT
TGCATCGCATTGTCTGAGTAGGTGTCATTCTATTCTGGGGGGTGGGGTGGGGCAGGACAGCAAGGGGGAG
GATTGGGAAGACAATAGCAGGCATGCTGGGGATGCGGTGGGCTCTATGGCTTCTGAGGCGGAAAGAACCA
GCTGCATTAATGAATCGGCCAACGCGCGGGGAGAGGCGGTTTGCGTATTGGGCGCTCTTCCGCTTCCTCG
CTCACTGACTCGCTGCGCTCGGTCGTTCGGCTGCGGCGAGCGGTATCAGCTCACTCAAAGGCGGTAATAC
GGTTATCCACAGAATCAGGGGATAACGCAGGAAAGAACATGTGAGCAAAAGGCCAGCAAAAGGCCAGGAA
CCGTAAAAAGGCCGCGTTGCTGGCGTTTTTCCATAGGCTCCGCCCCCCTGACGAGCATCACAAAAATCGA
CGCTCAAGTCAGAGGTGGCGAAACCCGACAGGACTATAAAGATACCAGGCGTTTCCCCCTGGAAGCTCCC
TCGTGCGCTCTCCTGTTCCGACCCTGCCGCTTACCGGATACCTGTCCGCCTTTCTCCCTTCGGGAAGCGT
GGCGCTTTCTCAATGCTCACGCTGTAGGTATCTCAGTTCGGTGTAGGTCGTTCGCTCCAAGCTGGGCTGT
GTGCACGAACCCCCCGTTCAGCCCGACCGCTGCGCCTTATCCGGTAACTATCGTCTTGAGTCCAACCCGG
TAAGACACGACTTATCGCCACTGGCAGCAGCCACTGGTAACAGGATTAGCAGAGCGAGGTATGTAGGCGG
TGCTACAGAGTTCTTGAAGTGGTGGCCTAACTACGGCTACACTAGAAGGACAGTATTTGGTATCTGCGCT
CTGCTGAAGCCAGTTACCTTCGGAAAAAGAGTTGGTAGCTCTTGATCCGGCAAACAAACCACCGCTGGTA
GCGGTGGTTTTTTTGTTTGCAAGCAGCAGATTACGCGCAGAAAAAAAGGATCTCAAGAAGATCCTTTGAT
CTTTTCTACGGGGTCTGACGCTCAGTGGAACGAAAACTCACGTTAAGGGATTTTGGTCATGAGATTATCA
AAAAGGATCTTCACCTAGATCCTTTTAAATTAAAAATGAAGTTTTAAATCAATCTAAAGTATATATGAGT
AAACTTGGTCTGACAGTTACCAATGCTTAATCAGTGAGGCACCTATCTCAGCGATCTGTCTATTTCGTTC
ATCCATAGTTGCCTGACTCCCCGTCGTGTAGATAACTACGATACGGGAGGGCTTACCATCTGGCCCCAGT
GCTGCAATGATACCGCGAGACCCACGCTCACCGGCTCCAGATTTATCAGCAATAAACCAGCCAGCCGGAA
GGGCCGAGCGCAGAAGTGGTCCTGCAACTTTATCCGCCTCCATCCAGTCTATTAATTGTTGCCGGGAAGC
TAGAGTAAGTAGTTCGCCAGTTAATAGTTTGCGCAACGTTGTTGCCATTGCTACAGGCATCGTGGTGTCA
CGCTCGTCGTTTGGTATGGCTTCATTCAGCTCCGGTTCCCAACGATCAAGGCGAGTTACATGATCCCCCA
TGTTGTGCAAAAAAGCGGTTAGCTCCTTCGGTCCTCCGATCGTTGTCAGAAGTAAGTTGGCCGCAGTGTT
ATCACTCATGGTTATGGCAGCACTGCATAATTCTCTTACTGTCATGCCATCCGTAAGATGCTTTTCTGTG
ACTGGTGAGTACTCAACCAAGTCATTCTGAGAATAGTGTATGCGGCGACCGAGTTGCTCTTGCCCGGCGT
CAATACGGGATAATACCGCGCCACATAGCAGAACTTTAAAAGTGCTCATCATTGGAAAACGTTCTTCGGG
GCGAAAACTCTCAAGGATCTTACCGCTGTTGAGATCCAGTTCGATGTAACCCACTCGTGCACCCAACTGA
TCTTCAGCATCTTTTACTTTCACCAGCGTTTCTGGGTGAGCAAAAACAGGAAGGCAAAATGCCGCAAAAA
AGGGAATAAGGGCGACACGGAAATGTTGAATACTCATACTCTTCCTTTTTCAATATTATTGAAGCATTTA
TCAGGGTTATTGTCTCATGAGCGGATACATATTTGAATGTATTTAGAAAAATAAACAAATAGGGGTTCCG
CGCACATTTCCCCGAAAAGTGCCACCTGACGTC
