>Addgene plasmid #43945 | p3s-Cas9HC | addgene partial sequence | sequence record 61422 | BGH_rev
CTATAGAATAGGGCCCTCTAGATGCATGCTCGAGTTATTAGGCGTAGTCGGGCACGTCGTAGGGGTATAC
TTTTCTCTTTTTCTTTGGAGGTCCGGAGCCGCCGTCGCCGCCCAGCTGGCTCAGGTCGATGCGGGTCTCG
TACAGACCGGTGATGCTCTGGTGGATCAGGGTGGCGTCCAGCACCTCCTTGGTGCTGGTGTAGCGCTTGC
GGTCGATGGTGGTGTCGAAGTACTTGAAGGCGGCGGGGGCGCCCAGGTTGGTCAGGGTGAACAGGTGGAT
GATGTTCTCGGCCTGCTCGCGGATGGGCTTGTCGCGGTGCTTGTTGTAGGCGCTCAGCACCTTGTCCAGG
TTGGCGTCGGCCAGGATCACGCGCTTGCTGAACTCGCTGATCTGCTCGATGATCTCGTCCAGGTAGTGCT
TGTGCTGCTCCACGAACAGCTGCTTCTGCTCGTTGTCCTCGGGGCTGCCCTTCAGCTTCTCGTAGTGGCT
GGCCAGGTACAGGAAGTTCACGTACTTGCTGGGCAGGGCCAGCTCGTTGCCCTTCTGCAGCTCGCCGGCG
CTGGCCAGCATGCGCTTGCGGCCGTTCTCCAGCTCGAACAGGCTGTACTTGGGCAGCTTGATGATCAGGT
CCTTCTTCACCTCCTTGTAGCCCTTGGCCTCCAGGAAGTCGATGGGGTTCTTCTCGAAGCTGCTGCGCTC
CATGATGGTGATGCCCAGCAGCTCCTTCACGCTCTTCAGCTTCTTGCTCTTGCCCTTCTCCACCTTGGCC
ACCACCAGCACGCTGTAGGCCACGGTGGGGCTGTCGAAGCCGCCGTACTTCTTGGGGTCCCAGTCCTTCT
TGCGGGCGATCAGCTTGTCGCTGTTGCGCTTGGGCAGGATGCTCTCCTTGCTGAAGCCGCCGGTCTGCAC
CTCGGTCTTCTTC
