>Addgene plasmid #43945 | p3s-Cas9HC | addgene partial sequence | sequence record 63082 | T7 5'-TAATACGACTCACTATAGGG-3'
AGAAGTACAGCATCGGCCTGGACATCGGTACCAACAGCGTGGGCTGGGCCGTGATCACCGACGAGTACAA
GGTGCCCAGCAAGAAGTTCAAGGTGCTGGGCAACACCGACCGCCACAGCATCAAGAAGAACCTGATCGGC
GCCCTGCTGTTCGACAGCGGCGAGACCGCCGAGGCCACCCGCCTGAAGCGCACCGCCCGCCGCCGCTACA
CCCGCCGCAAGAACCGCATCTGCTACCTGCAGGAGATCTTCAGCAACGAGATGGCCAAGGTGGACGACAG
CTTCTTCCACCGCCTGGAGGAGAGCTTCCTGGTGGAGGAGGACAAGAAGCACGAGCGCCACCCCATCTTC
GGCAACATCGTGGACGAGGTGGCCTACCACGAGAAGTACCCCACCATCTACCACCTGCGCAAGAAGCTGG
TGGACAGCACCGACAAGGCCGACCTGCGCCTGATCTACCTGGCCCTGGCCCACATGATCAAGTTCCGCGG
CCACTTCCTGATCGAGGGCGACCTGAACCCCGACAACAGCGACGTGGACAAGCTGTTCATCCAGCTGGTG
CAGACCTACAACCAGCTGTTCGAGGAGAACCCCATCAACGCCAGCGGCGTGGACGCCAAGGCCATCCTGA
GCGCCCGCCTGAGCAAGAGCCGCCGCCTGGAGAACCTGATCGCCCAGCTGCCCGGCGAGAAGAAGAACGG
CCTGTTCGGCAACCTGATCGCCCTGAGCCTGGGCCTGACCCCCAACTTCAAGAGCAACTTCGACCTGGCC
GAGGACGCCAAGCTGCAGCTGAGCAAGGACACCTACGACGACGACCTGGACAACCTGCTGGCCCATATCG
GCGACCAGTACGCCGACCTGTTCCTGGCCGCCAAGAACCTGAGCGACGCCATCCTGCTGAGCGACATCCT
GCGCGTGAACACCGAGATCACCAAGGCCCCCCTGAGCGCCAGCATGATCAAGCGCTACGACGAGCACCAC
CAGGACCTGACCCTGCTGAAG
